Addgene plasmid #194557: pRK5-mEGFP-HMGB1-MUT-RtoA
Purpose: Mammalian Expression of mEGFP-HMGB1 Mutant (K184Rfs*44) Fusion Protein, "R > A" variant
Depositing lab: Denes Hnisz. Depositing organization: Max Planck Institute for Molecular Genetics. Publication: Aberrant phase separation and nucleolar dysfunction in rare genetic diseases. Mensah MA, Niskanen H, Magalhaes AP, Basu S, Kircher M, Sczakiel HL, Reiter AMV, Elsner J, Meinecke P, Biskup S, Chung BHY, Dombrowsky G, Eckmann-Scholz C, Hitz MP, Hoischen A, Holterhus PM, Hulsemann W, Kahrizi K, Kalscheuer VM, Kan A, Krumbiegel M, Kurth I, Leubner J, Longardt AC, Moritz JD, Najmabadi H, Skipalova K, Snijders Blok L, Tzschach A, Wiedersberg E, Zenker M, Garcia-Cabau C, Buschow R, Salvatella X, Kraushar ML, Mundlos S, Caliebe A, Spielmann M, Horn D, Hnisz D. Nature. 2023 Feb;614(7948):564-571. doi: 10.1038/s41586-022-05682-1. Epub 2023 Feb 8. PubMed 36755093.
Backbone
  Vector backbone: pRK5
  Vector type: Mammalian Expression
Growth in bacteria
  Bacterial resistance: Ampicillin, 100 μg/mL
  Growth temperature: 37°C
  Growth strain: DH5alpha
  Copy number: High Copy
Gene/Insert
  Gene/Insert name: HMGB1
  Species: H. sapiens (human)
  Mutation: R > A substitutions after Lys185
  Entrez Gene: HMGB1 (a.k.a. HMG-1, HMG1, HMG3, SBP-1)
  Tag / fusion protein: mEGFP (N terminal on insert)
  Cloning method: Gibson Cloning
Terms and licenses: Academic/Nonprofit Terms; Industry Terms: Not Available to Industry
How to cite: pRK5-mEGFP-HMGB1-MUT-RtoA was a gift from Denes Hnisz (Addgene plasmid # 194557 ; http://n2t.net/addgene:194557 ; RRID:Addgene_194557)
