[The description below was written by a language model from this plasmid's Addgene catalogue record and pLannotate feature annotations shown in this document.]
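Description:
pRK5-mEGFP-HMGB1-MUT-RtoA is a mammalian expression plasmid of about 6.1 kb, built on the pRK5 backbone. It expresses a fluorescently tagged, disease-associated variant of human HMGB1 in cultured cells. It is propagated in E. coli as a high-copy plasmid through a ColE1/pUC-type origin and selected with ampicillin via the bla (AmpR) gene. The backbone also carries an M13 phage origin, an SV40 enhancer/early promoter region, and remnants of lac, rop and bom sequences that have no evident role in the payload. No mammalian selection marker is annotated, which suggests the plasmid is intended for transient transfection.

Expression is driven by the human CMV immediate-early enhancer and promoter, followed by a fragment of CMV intron A and an SP6 promoter, and terminated by an SV40 polyadenylation signal. The open reading frame encodes monomeric EGFP fused to the N-terminus of HMGB1. The automated annotation labels the fluorescent protein as a SiriusGFP fragment and matches HMGB1 to the bovine orthologue, but the catalogue record specifies mEGFP and the human gene. The annotated HMGB1 match covers only part of the coding region, as expected for the K184Rfs*44 frameshift mutant, in which the normal C-terminal tail is replaced by a novel sequence. In this "R > A" variant, arginines in the region after Lys185 are substituted with alanine. A short fragment annotated as an IgH signal sequence lies upstream of the GFP, and its relevance is not stated.

The associated publication concerns aberrant phase separation and nucleolar dysfunction in rare genetic diseases. The construct therefore likely serves to test, by live-cell imaging, how the arginines in the frameshifted tail contribute to the mutant protein's localisation and condensate behaviour.
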