Features (pLannotate 1.2.2; 21 found; start..end, strand, type, name):
     14..393     +  enhancer       CMV enhancer: human cytomegalovirus immediate early enhancer
    394..597     +  promoter       CMV promoter: human cytomegalovirus (CMV) immediate early promoter
    733..776     +  intron         CMV intron (fragment): modified intron A from human cytomegalovirus
    828..846     +  promoter       SP6 promoter: promoter for bacteriophage SP6 RNA polymerase
    850..887     +  CDS            IgH signal sequence (fragment): signal sequence from the mouse immunoglobulin heavy chain variable region
    939..1653    +  CDS            SiriusGFP (fragment): enhanced GFP (EGFP) derivative that exhibits robust folding and enhanced photostability (Zhong et al., 2019) mammalian codon-optimized
   1659..2201    +  CDS            HMGB1 (fragment): HMGB1_BOVIN - Also known as HMG1. Experimental evidence at protein level: Swiss-Prot protein existence level 1. In the extracellular compartment (following either active secretion or passive release)involved in regulation of the inflammatory response. Fully reduced HGMB1 (which subsequently gets oxidized after release) in association with CXCL12 mediates the recruitment of inflammatory cells during the initial phase of tissue injury; the CXCL12:HMGB1 complex triggers CXCR4 homodimerization (By similarity). Induces the migration of monocyte-derived immature dendritic cells and seems to regulate
   2373..2507    +  polyA_signal   SV40 poly(A) signal: SV40 polyadenylation signal
   2576..2933    +  promoter       SV40 promoter: SV40 enhancer and early promoter
   2952..3106    +  CDS            lacZα (fragment): LacZα fragment of β-galactosidase; lacZ fragment
   3112..3163    -  misc_feature   bom (fragment): basis of mobility region from pBR322
   3182..3562    +  rep_origin     M13 ori (sequence partly withheld): M13 bacteriophage origin of replication; arrow indicates direction of (+) strand synthesis
   3638..3687    -  misc_feature   bom (fragment): basis of mobility region from pBR322
   3789..3824    -  CDS            rop (fragment): Rop protein, which maintains plasmids at low copy number; rop
   3919..4023    +  promoter       AmpR promoter: bla
   4024..4884    +  CDS            AmpR: β-lactamase; bla; confers resistance to ampicillin, carbenicillin, and related antibiotics
   5055..5643    +  rep_origin     ori: high-copy-number ColE1/pMB1/pBR322/pUC origin of replication
   5826..5918    +  CDS            lacI (fragment): lac repressor; lacI; The lac repressor binds to the lac operator to inhibit transcription in E. coli. This inhibition can be relieved by adding lactose or isopropyl-β-D-thiogalactopyranoside (IPTG).
   5931..5952    +  protein_bind   CAP binding site: CAP binding activates transcription in the presence of cAMP. E. coli catabolite activator protein
   5967..5997    +  promoter       lac promoter: promoter for the E. coli lac operon
   6005..6021    +  protein_bind   lac operator: The lac repressor binds to the lac operator to inhibit transcription in E. coli. This inhibition can be relieved by adding lactose or isopropyl-β-D-thiogalactopyranoside (IPTG). lac repressor encoded by lacI
>Addgene plasmid #194557 | pRK5-mEGFP-HMGB1-MUT-RtoA | addgene full sequence | sequence record 385241 | Addgene NGS Result
TTCGAGCTCGCCCGACATTGATTATTGACTAGTTATTAATAGTAATCAATTACGGGGTCATTAGTTCATA
GCCCATATATGGAGTTCCGCGTTACATAACTTACGGTAAATGGCCCGCCTGGCTGACCGCCCAACGACCC
CCGCCCATTGACGTCAATAATGACGTATGTTCCCATAGTAACGCCAATAGGGACTTTCCATTGACGTCAA
TGGGTGGAGTATTTACGGTAAACTGCCCACTTGGCAGTACATCAAGTGTATCATATGCCAAGTACGCCCC
CTATTGACGTCAATGACGGTAAATGGCCCGCCTGGCATTATGCCCAGTACATGACCTTATGGGACTTTCC
TACTTGGCAGTACATCTACGTATTAGTCATCGCTATTACCATGGTGATGCGGTTTTGGCAGTACATCAAT
GGGCGTGGATAGCGGTTTGACTCACGGGGATTTCCAAGTCTCCACCCCATTGACGTCAATGGGAGTTTGT
TTTGGCACCAAAATCAACGGGACTTTCCAAAATGTCGTAACAACTCCGCCCCATTGACGCAAATGGGCGG
TAGGCGTGTACGGTGGGAGGTCTATATAAGCAGAGCTCGTTTAGTGAACCGTCAGATCGCCTGGAGACGC
CATCCACGCTGTTTTGACCTCCATAGAAGACACCGGGACCGATCCAGCCTCCGCGGCCGGGAACGGTGCA
TTGGAACGCGGATTCCCCGTGCCAAGAGTGACGTAAGTACCGCCTATAGAGTCTATAGGCCCACCCCCTT
GGCTTCGTTAGAACGCGGCTACAATTAATACATAACCTTATGTATCATACACATACGATTTAGGTGACAC
TATAGAATAACATCCACTTTGCCTTTCTCTCCACAGGTGTCCACTCCCAGGTCCAACTGCACCTCGGTTC
TATCGATTGAATTCGTACCGGTGCCACCATGGTGAGCAAGGGCGAGGAGCTGTTCACCGGGGTGGTGCCC
ATCCTGGTCGAGCTGGACGGCGACGTAAACGGCCACAAGTTCAGCGTGCGCGGCGAGGGCGAGGGCGATG
CCACCAACGGCAAGCTGACCCTGAAGTTCATCTGCACCACCGGCAAGCTGCCCGTGCCCTGGCCCACCCT
CGTGACCACCCTGACCTACGGCGTGCAGTGCTTCAGCCGCTACCCCGACCACATGAAGCAGCACGACTTC
TTCAAGTCCGCCATGCCCGAAGGCTACGTCCAGGAGCGCACCATCTCCTTCAAGGACGACGGCACCTACA
AGACCCGCGCCGAGGTGAAGTTCGAGGGCGACACCCTGGTGAACCGCATCGAGCTGAAGGGCATCGACTT
CAAGGAGGACGGCAACATCCTGGGGCACAAGCTGGAGTACAACTTCAACAGCCACAACGTCTATATCACG
GCCGACAAGCAGAAGAACGGCATCAAGGCGAACTTCAAGATCCGCCACAACGTCGAGGACGGCAGCGTGC
AGCTCGCCGACCACTACCAGCAGAACACCCCCATCGGCGACGGCCCCGTGCTGCTGCCCGACAACCACTA
CCTGAGCACCCAGTCCAAGCTGAGCAAAGACCCCAACGAGAAGCGCGATCACATGGTCCTGCTGGAGTTC
GTGACCGCCGCCGGGATCACTCTCGGCATGGACGAGCTGTACACGGCGATGGGCAAAGGAGATCCTAAGA
AGCCGAGAGGCAAAATGTCATCATATGCATTTTTTGTGCAAACTTGTCGGGAGGAGCATAAGAAGAAGCA
CCCAGATGCTTCAGTCAACTTCTCAGAGTTTTCTAAGAAGTGCTCAGAGAGGTGGAAGACCATGTCTGCT
AAAGAGAAAGGAAAATTTGAAGATATGGCAAAAGCGGACAAGGCCCGTTATGAAAGAGAAATGAAAACCT
ATATCCCTCCCAAAGGGGAGACAAAAAAGAAGTTCAAGGATCCCAATGCACCCAAGAGGCCTCCTTCGGC
CTTCTTCCTCTTCTGCTCTGAGTATCGCCCAAAAATCAAAGGAGAACATCCTGGCCTGTCCATTGGTGAT
GTTGCGAAGAAACTGGGAGAGATGTGGAATAACACTGCTGCAGATGACAAGCAGCCTTATGAAAAGAAGG
CTGCGAAGCTGAAGGAAAAATATGAAAAGGATATTGCTGCATATCGAGCTAAAGGAAAGCCTGATGCAGC
AAAAAAGGGAGTTGTCAAGGCTGAAAAAAGCAAGAAAAGGAAGGCTGCCAAGATGGCTAAGATGAAGGCT
ATGGCTGCTGCAGCAAAGATGAAGAAGATGAAGATGAAGAAGAAGATGATGATGATGAATAAGTTGGTTC
TAGCGCAGTTCTTCTTCTCCTGTCTATAAAGTCGACCTGCAGAAGCTTGGCCGCCATGGCCCAACTTGTT
TATTGCAGCTTATAATGGTTACAAATAAAGCAATAGCATCACAAATTTCACAAATAAAGCATTTTTTTCA
CTGCATTCTAGTTGTGGTTTGTCCAAACTCATCAATGTATCTTATCATGTCTGGATCGGGAATTAATTCG
GCGCAGCACCATGGCCTGAAATAACCTCTGAAAGAGGAACTTGGTTAGGTACCTTCTGAGGCGGAAAGAA
CCAGCTGTGGAATGTGTGTCAGTTAGGGTGTGGAAAGTCCCCAGGCTCCCCAGCAGGCAGAAGTATGCAA
AGCATGCATCTCAATTAGTCAGCAACCAGGTGTGGAAAGTCCCCAGGCTCCCCAGCAGGCAGAAGTATGC
AAAGCATGCATCTCAATTAGTCAGCAACCATAGTCCCGCCCCTAACTCCGCCCATCCCGCCCCTAACTCC
GCCCAGTTCCGCCCATTCTCCGCCCCATGGCTGACTAATTTTTTTTATTTATGCAGAGGCCGAGGCCGCC
TCGGCCTCTGAGCTATTCCAGAAGTAGTGAGGAGGCTTTTTTGGAGGCCTAGGCTTTTGCAAAAAGCTGT
TAACAGCTTGGCACTGGCCGTCGTTTTACAACGTCGTGACTGGGAAAACCCTGGCGTTACCCAACTTAAT
CGCCTTGCAGCACATCCCCCTTTCGCCAGCTGGCGTAATAGCGAAGAGGCCCGCACCGATCGCCCTTCCC
AACAGTTGCGCAGCCTGAATGGCGAATGGCGCCTGATGCGGTATTTTCTCCTTACGCATCTGTGCGGTAT
TTCACACCGCATA
[142 nt withheld, positions 3164-3305]
C
[141 nt withheld, positions 3307-3447]
CCTTTGACGTTGGAGTCCACGTTCTTT
[37 nt withheld, positions 3475-3511]
ACCCTATCTCGGGCTATTCTTTTGATTTATAAGGGATTTTGCCGATTTCGGCCTATTGGTTAAAAAATGA
GCTGATTTAACAAAAATTTAACGCGAATTTTAACAAAATATTAACGTTTACAATTTTATGGTGCACTCTC
AGTACAATCTGCTCTGATGCCGCATAGTTAAGCCAGCCCCGACACCCGCCAACACCCGCTGACGCGCCCT
GACGGGCTTGTCTGCTCCCGGCATCCGCTTACAGACAAGCTGTGACCGTCTCCGGGAGCTGCATGTGTCA
GAGGTTTTCACCGTCATCACCGAAACGCGCGAGACGAAAGGGCCTCGTGATACGCCTATTTTTATAGGTT
AATGTCATGATAATAATGGTTTCTTAGACGTCAGGTGGCACTTTTCGGGGAAATGTGCGCGGAACCCCTA
TTTGTTTATTTTTCTAAATACATTCAAATATGTATCCGCTCATGAGACAATAACCCTGATAAATGCTTCA
ATAATATTGAAAAAGGAAGAGTATGAGTATTCAACATTTCCGTGTCGCCCTTATTCCCTTTTTTGCGGCA
TTTTGCCTTCCTGTTTTTGCTCACCCAGAAACGCTGGTGAAAGTAAAAGATGCTGAAGATCAGTTGGGTG
CACGAGTGGGTTACATCGAACTGGATCTCAACAGCGGTAAGATCCTTGAGAGTTTTCGCCCCGAAGAACG
TTTTCCAATGATGAGCACTTTTAAAGTTCTGCTATGTGGCGCGGTATTATCCCGTATTGACGCCGGGCAA
GAGCAACTCGGTCGCCGCATACACTATTCTCAGAATGACTTGGTTGAGTACTCACCAGTCACAGAAAAGC
ATCTTACGGATGGCATGACAGTAAGAGAATTATGCAGTGCTGCCATAACCATGAGTGATAACACTGCGGC
CAACTTACTTCTGACAACGATCGGAGGACCGAAGGAGCTAACCGCTTTTTTGCACAACATGGGGGATCAT
GTAACTCGCCTTGATCGTTGGGAACCGGAGCTGAATGAAGCCATACCAAACGACGAGCGTGACACCACGA
TGCCTGTAGCAATGGCAACAACGTTGCGCAAACTATTAACTGGCGAACTACTTACTCTAGCTTCCCGGCA
ACAATTAATAGACTGGATGGAGGCGGATAAAGTTGCAGGACCACTTCTGCGCTCGGCCCTTCCGGCTGGC
TGGTTTATTGCTGATAAATCTGGAGCCGGTGAGCGTGGGTCTCGCGGTATCATTGCAGCACTGGGGCCAG
ATGGTAAGCCCTCCCGTATCGTAGTTATCTACACGACGGGGAGTCAGGCAACTATGGATGAACGAAATAG
ACAGATCGCTGAGATAGGTGCCTCACTGATTAAGCATTGGTAACTGTCAGACCAAGTTTACTCATATATA
CTTTAGATTGATTTAAAACTTCATTTTTAATTTAAAAGGATCTAGGTGAAGATCCTTTTTGATAATCTCA
TGACCAAAATCCCTTAACGTGAGTTTTCGTTCCACTGAGCGTCAGACCCCGTAGAAAAGATCAAAGGATC
TTCTTGAGATCCTTTTTTTCTGCGCGTAATCTGCTGCTTGCAAACAAAAAAACCACCGCTACCAGCGGTG
GTTTGTTTGCCGGATCAAGAGCTACCAACTCTTTTTCCGAAGGTAACTGGCTTCAGCAGAGCGCAGATAC
CAAATACTGTTCTTCTAGTGTAGCCGTAGTTAGGCCACCACTTCAAGAACTCTGTAGCACCGCCTACATA
CCTCGCTCTGCTAATCCTGTTACCAGTGGCTGCTGCCAGTGGCGATAAGTCGTGTCTTACCGGGTTGGAC
TCAAGACGATAGTTACCGGATAAGGCGCAGCGGTCGGGCTGAACGGGGGGTTCGTGCACACAGCCCAGCT
TGGAGCGAACGACCTACACCGAACTGAGATACCTACAGCGTGAGCTATGAGAAAGCGCCACGCTTCCCGA
AGGGAGAAAGGCGGACAGGTATCCGGTAAGCGGCAGGGTCGGAACAGGAGAGCGCACGAGGGAGCTTCCA
GGGGGAAACGCCTGGTATCTTTATAGTCCTGTCGGGTTTCGCCACCTCTGACTTGAGCGTCGATTTTTGT
GATGCTCGTCAGGGGGGCGGAGCCTATGGAAAAACGCCAGCAACGCGGCCTTTTTACGGTTCCTGGCCTT
TTGCTGGCCTTTTGCTCACATGTTCTTTCCTGCGTTATCCCCTGATTCTGTGGATAACCGTATTACCGCC
TTTGAGTGAGCTGATACCGCTCGCCGCAGCCGAACGACCGAGCGCAGCGAGTCAGTGAGCGAGGAAGCGG
AAGAGCGCCCAATACGCAAACCGCCTCTCCCCGCGCGTTGGCCGATTCATTAATGCAGCTGGCACGACAG
GTTTCCCGACTGGAAAGCGGGCAGTGAGCGCAACGCAATTAATGTGAGTTAGCTCACTCATTAGGCACCC
CAGGCTTTACACTTTATGCTTCCGGCTCGTATGTTGTGTGGAATTGTGAGCGGATAACAATTTCACACAG
GAAACAGCTATGACATGATTACGAATTAA
